>Addgene plasmid #232664 | pXJ-His-VTCN1 | addgene full sequence | sequence record 464230 | Addgene NGS Result
CCGTTACATAACTTACGGTAAATGGCCCGCCTGGCTGACCGCCCAACGACCCCCGCCCATTGACGTCAAT
AATGACGTATGTTCCCATAGTAACGCCAATAGGGACTTTCCATTGACGTCAATGGGTGGAGTATTTACGG
TAAACTGCCCACTTGGCAGTACATCAAGTGTATCATATGCCAAGTACGCCCCCTATTGACGTCAATGACG
GTAAATGGCCCGCCTGGCATTATGCCCAGTACATGACCTTATGGGACTTTCCTACTTGGCAGTACATCTA
CGTATTAGTCATCGCTATTACCATGGTGATGCGGTTTTGGCAGTACATCAATGGGCGTGGATAGCGGTTT
GACTCACGGGGATTTCCAAGTCTCCACCCCATTGACGTCAATGGGAGTTTGTTTTGGCACCAAAATCAAC
GGGACTTTCCAAAATGTCGTAACAACTCCGCCCCATTGACGCAAATGGGCGGTAGGCGTGTACGGTGGGA
GGTCTATATAAGCAGAGCTCGTTTAGTGAACCGTCAGATCGCCTGGAGACGCCATCCACGCTGTTTTGAC
CTCCATAGAAGACACCGGGACCGATCCAGCCTCCGCGGCCGGGAACGGTGCATTGGAACGGACCCCTAGG
CTTTTGCAAAAAGCTCCGGATCGATCCTGAGAACTTCAGGGTGAGTTTGGGGACCCTTGATTGTTCTTTC
TTTTTCGCTATTGTAAAATTCATGTTATATGGAGGGGGCAAAGTTTTCAGGGTGTTGTTTAGAATGGGAA
GATGTCCCTTGTATCACCATGGACCCTCATGATAATTTTGTTTCTTTCACTTTCTACTCTGTTGACAACC
ATTGTCTCCTCTTATTTTCTTTTCATTTTCTGTAACTTTTTCGTTAAACTTTAGCTTGCATTTGTAACGA
ATTTTTAAATTCACTTTTGTTTATTTGTCAGATTGTAAGTACTTTCTCTAATCACTTTTTTTTCAAGGCA
ATCAGGGTATATTATATTGTACTTCAGCACAGTTTTAGAGAACAATTGTTATAATTAAATGATAAGGTAG
AATATTTCTGCATATAAATTCTGGCTGGCGTGGAAATATTCTTATTGGTAGAAACAACTACATCCTGGTC
ATCATCCTGCCTTTCTCTTTATGGTTACAATGATATACACTGTTTGAGATGAGGATAAAATACTCTGAGT
CCAAACCGGGCCCCTCTGCTAACCATGTTCATGCCTTCTTCTTTTTCCTACAGCTCCTGGGCAACGTGCT
GGTTATTGTGCTGTCTCATCATTTTGGCAAAGAATTGTAATACGACTCACTAAGGGCGGCCGCGGATCCG
CCACCATGGCTTCCCTGGGGCAGATCCTCTTCTGGAGCATAATTAGCATCATCATTATTCTGGCTGGAGC
AATTGCACACCATCACCATCACCATCACCATCACCATCTCATCATTGGCTTTGGTATTTCAGGGAGACAC
TCCATCACAGTCACTACTGTCGCCTCAGCTGGGAACATTGGGGAGGATGGAATCCTGAGCTGCACTTTTG
AACCTGACATCAAACTTTCTGATATCGTGATACAATGGCTGAAGGAAGGTGTTTTAGGCTTGGTCCATGA
GTTCAAAGAAGGCAAAGATGAGCTGTCGGAGCAGGATGAAATGTTCAGAGGCCGGACAGCAGTGTTTGCT
GATCAAGTGATAGTTGGCAATGCCTCTTTGCGGCTGAAAAACGTGCAACTCACAGATGCTGGCACCTACA
AATGTTATATCATCACTTCTAAAGGCAAGGGGAATGCTAACCTTGAGTATAAAACTGGAGCCTTCAGCAT
GCCGGAAGTGAATGTGGACTATAATGCCAGCTCAGAGACCTTGCGGTGTGAGGCTCCCCGATGGTTCCCC
CAGCCCACAGTGGTCTGGGCATCCCAAGTTGACCAGGGAGCCAACTTCTCGGAAGTCTCCAATACCAGCT
TTGAGCTGAACTCTGAGAATGTGACCATGAAGGTTGTGTCTGTGCTCTACAATGTTACGATCAACAACAC
ATACTCCTGTATGATTGAAAATGACATTGCCAAAGCAACAGGGGATATCAAAGTGACAGAATCGGAGATC
AAAAGGCGGAGTCACCTACAGCTGCTAAACTCAAAGGCTTCTCTGTGTGTCTCTTCTTTCTTTGCCATCA
GCTGGGCACTTCTGCCTCTCAGCCCTTACCTGATGCTAAAACTCGAGCACCATCACCATCACCATCACCA
TCACCATTAGTACCAGGTAAGTGTACCCAATTCGCCCTATAGTGAGTCGTATTACAATTCACTCGATCGC
CCTTCCCAACAGTTGCGCAGCCTGAATGGCGAATGGAGATCCAATTTTTAAGTGTATAATGTGTTAAACT
ACTGATTCTAATTGTTTGTGTATTTTAGATTCACAGTCCCAAGGCTCATTTCAGGCCCCTCAGTCCTCAC
AGTCTGTTCATGATCATAATCAGCCATACCACATTTGTAGAGGTTTTACTTGCTTTAAAAAACCTCCCAC
ACCTCCCCCTGAACCTGAAACATAAAATGAATGCAATTGTTGTTGTTAACTTGTTTATTGCAGCTTATAA
TGGTTACAAATAAAGCAATAGCATCACAAATTTCACAAATAAAGCATTTTTTTCACTGCATTCTAGTTGT
GGTTTGTCCAAACTCATCAATGTATCTTAACGCGCGACTCTAGACTCTTCCGCTTCCTCGCTCACTGACT
CGCTGCGCTCGGTCGTTCGGCTGCGGCGAGCGGTATCAGCTCACTCAAAGGCGGTAATACGGTTATCCAC
AGAATCAGGGGATAACGCAGGAAAGAACATGTGAGCAAAAGGCCAGCAAAAGGCCAGGAACCGTAAAAAG
GCCGCGTTGCTGGCGTTTTTCCATAGGCTCCGCCCCCCTGACGAGCATCACAAAAATCGACGCTCAAGTC
AGAGGTGGCGAAACCCGACAGGACTATAAAGATACCAGGCGTTTCCCCCTGGAAGCTCCCTCGTGCGCTC
TCCTGTTCCGACCCTGCCGCTTACCGGATACCTGTCCGCCTTTCTCCCTTCGGGAAGCGTGGCGCTTTCT
CATAGCTCACGCTGTAGGTATCTCAGTTCGGTGTAGGTCGTTCGCTCCAAGCTGGGCTGTGTGCACGAAC
CCCCCGTTCAGCCCGACCGCTGCGCCTTATCCGGTAACTATCGTCTTGAGTCCAACCCGGTAAGACACGA
CTTATCGCCACTGGCAGCAGCCACTGGTAACAGGATTAGCAGAGCGAGGTATGTAGGCGGTGCTACAGAG
TTCTTGAAGTGGTGGCCTAACTACGGCTACACTAGAAGAACAGTATTTGGTATCTGCGCTCTGCTGAAGC
CAGTTACCTTCGGAAAAAGAGTTGGTAGCTCTTGATCCGGCAAACAAACCACCGCTGGTAGCGGTGGTTT
TTTTGTTTGCAAGCAGCAGATTACGCGCAGAAAAAAAGGATCTCAAGAAGATCCTTTGATCTTTTCTACG
GGGTCTGACGCTCAGTGGAACGAAAACTCACGTTAAGGGATTTTGGTCATGAGATTATCAAAAAGGATCT
TCACCTAGATCCTTTTAAATTAAAAATGAAGTTTTAAATCAATCTAAAGTATATATGAGTAAACTTGGTC
TGACAGTTACCAATGCTTAATCAGTGAGGCACCTATCTCAGCGATCTGTCTATTTCGTTCATCCATAGTT
GCCTGACTCCCCGTCGTGTAGATAACTACGATACGGGAGGGCTTACCATCTGGCCCCAGTGCTGCAATGA
TACCGCGAGACCCACGCTCACCGGCTCCAGATTTATCAGCAATAAACCAGCCAGCCGGAAGGGCCGAGCG
CAGAAGTGGTCCTGCAACTTTATCCGCCTCCATCCAGTCTATTAATTGTTGCCGGGAAGCTAGAGTAAGT
AGTTCGCCAGTTAATAGTTTGCGCAACGTTGTTGCCATTGCTACAGGCATCGTGGTGTCACGCTCGTCGT
TTGGTATGGCTTCATTCAGCTCCGGTTCCCAACGATCAAGGCGAGTTACATGATCCCCCATGTTGTGCAA
AAAAGCGGTTAGCTCCTTCGGTCCTCCGATCGTTGTCAGAAGTAAGTTGGCCGCAGTGTTATCACTCATG
GTTATGGCAGCACTGCATAATTCTCTTACTGTCATGCCATCCGTAAGATGCTTTTCTGTGACTGGTGAGT
ACTCAACCAAGTCATTCTGAGAATAGTGTATGCGGCGACCGAGTTGCTCTTGCCCGGCGTCAATACGGGA
TAATACCGCGCCACATAGCAGAACTTTAAAAGTGCTCATCATTGGAAAACGTTCTTCGGGGCGAAAACTC
TCAAGGATCTTACCGCTGTTGAGATCCAGTTCGATGTAACCCACTCGTGCACCCAACTGATCTTCAGCAT
CTTTTACTTTCACCAGCGTTTCTGGGTGAGCAAAAACAGGAAGGCAAAATGCCGCAAAAAAGGGAATAAG
GGCGACACGGAAATGTTGAATACTCATACTCTTCCTTTTTCAATATTATTGAAGCATTTATCAGGGTTAT
TGTCTCATGAGCGGATACATATTTGAATGTATTTAGAAAAATAAACAAATAGGGGTTCCGCGCACATTTC
CCCGAAAAGTGCCACCTGACGTCTAAGAAACCATTATTATCATGACATTAACCTATAAAAATAGGCGTAT
CACGAGGCCCTTTCGTCTCGCGCGTTTCGGTGATGACGGTGAAAACCTCTGACACATGCAGCTCCCGGAG
ACGGTCACAGCTTGTCTGTAAGCGGATGCCGGGAGCAGACAAGCCCGTCAGGGCGCGTCAGCGGGTGTTG
GCGGGTGTCGGGGCTGGCTTAACTATGCGGCATCAGAGCAGATTGTACTGAGAGTGCACCATATGCGGTG
TGAAATACCGCACAGATGCGTAAGGAGAAAATACCGCATCAGGAAATTGTAAGCGTTAATATTTTGTTAA
AATTCGCGTTAAATTTTTGTTAAATCAGCTCATTTTTTAACCAATAGGCCGAAATCGGCAAAATCCCTTA
TAAATCAAAAGAATAGACCGAGATAGGGT
[37 nt withheld, positions 5070-5106]
AAAGAACGTGGACTCCAACGTCAAAGG
[49 nt withheld, positions 5134-5182]
T
[91 nt withheld, positions 5184-5274]
G
[124 nt withheld, positions 5276-5399]
CCATTCGCCATTCAGGCTGCGCAACTGTTGGGAAGGGCGATCGGTGCGGGCCTCTTCGCTATTACGCCAG
CTAGAGT
Features (pLannotate 1.2.2; 18 found; start..end, strand, type, name):
      2..305     +  enhancer       CMV enhancer: human cytomegalovirus immediate early enhancer
    306..509     +  promoter       CMV promoter: human cytomegalovirus (CMV) immediate early promoter
    625..647     +  promoter       SRα promoter (fragment): hybrid promoter consisting of the SV40 early promoter plus part of the long terminal repeat of human T-lymphotrophic virus 1
    671..1243    +  intron         β-globin intron: intron from rabbit β-globin gene
   1336..2211    +  CDS            VTCN1: VTCN1_HUMAN - Also known as B7H4 From Homo sapiens (Human).
   2218..2247    +  CDS            10xHis: 10xHis affinity tag
   2276..2294    -  promoter       T7 promoter: promoter for bacteriophage T7 RNA polymerase
   2304..2343    +  CDS            lacZα (fragment): LacZα fragment of β-galactosidase; lacZ fragment
   2353..2408    +  intron         small t intron (fragment): SV40 (simian virus 40) small t antigen intron
   2408..2545    +  CDS            large T antigen (fragment): large T antigen from SV40 (simian virus 40)
   2568..2689    +  polyA_signal   SV40 poly(A) signal: SV40 polyadenylation signal
   2888..3476    -  rep_origin     ori: high-copy-number ColE1/pMB1/pBR322/pUC origin of replication
   3647..4507    -  CDS            AmpR: β-lactamase; bla; confers resistance to ampicillin, carbenicillin, and related antibiotics
   4508..4612    -  promoter       AmpR promoter: bla
   4707..4742    +  CDS            rop (fragment): Rop protein, which maintains plasmids at low copy number; rop
   4844..4943    +  misc_feature   bom (fragment): basis of mobility region from pBR322
   4971..5399    -  rep_origin     f1 ori (sequence partly withheld): f1 bacteriophage origin of replication; arrow indicates direction of (+) strand synthesis
   5403..5471    -  CDS            lacZα (fragment): LacZα fragment of β-galactosidase; lacZ fragment
