[The description below was written by a language model from this plasmid's Addgene catalogue record and pLannotate feature annotations shown in this document.]
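Description:
pXJ-His-VTCN1 is a mammalian expression plasmid built on a modified pXJ40 backbone and carrying the human VTCN1 coding sequence, which encodes the B7-family immune checkpoint ligand also known as B7-H4 or B7X. The sequenced plasmid is about 5.5 kb. It is propagated in E. coli through a high-copy ColE1/pUC-type origin with ampicillin selection from the β-lactamase gene and its own promoter. An f1 origin is also present, along with short remnants of lacZα, rop and bom that are carried over from the backbone's history. The record states that there is no mammalian selection marker, so the construct is suited to transient transfection rather than to drug selection of stable lines.

Expression is driven by the human CMV immediate-early enhancer and promoter, followed by a rabbit β-globin intron, an element commonly included to improve transcript processing and expression. The insert was cloned between BamHI and XhoI sites, both retained. The transcript terminates in an SV40-derived region that contains small t intron and large T fragments and the SV40 polyadenylation signal. A T7 promoter lies in reverse orientation just downstream of the insert.

According to the catalogue entry, the protein carries His tags at both ends, with the N-terminal tag positioned so that it remains on the mature protein after signal peptide cleavage. The feature table annotates only the C-terminal 10xHis tag immediately after the VTCN1 sequence, so the internal N-terminal tag is not independently marked. The tags allow detection or affinity capture of the expressed protein. The associated publication concerns carbohydrate sulfotransferase 8 and the efficacy of cancer immunotherapy, although the record does not specify the experimental use of this plasmid.
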