Addgene plasmid #232664: pXJ-His-VTCN1
Depositing lab: Chen-Yang Shen. Publication: Genetic insights into carbohydrate sulfotransferase 8 and its impact on the immunotherapy efficacy of cancer. Chou WC, Chen WT, Kuo CT, Chang YM, Lu YS, Li CW, Hung MC, Shen CY. Cell Rep. 2024 Jan 23;43(1):113641. doi: 10.1016/j.celrep.2023.113641. Epub 2023 Dec 30. PubMed 38165805.
Backbone
  Vector backbone: modified pXJ40
  Backbone size w/o insert (bp): 4616
  Vector type: Mammalian Expression
  Selectable markers: No mammalian selection marker
Growth in bacteria
  Bacterial resistance: Ampicillin, 100 μg/mL
  Growth temperature: 37°C
  Growth strain: DH5alpha
  Copy number: High Copy
Gene/Insert
  Gene/Insert name: VTCN1 (alt names: B7-H4; B7X)
  Species: H. sapiens (human)
  Insert size (bp): 882
  Entrez Gene: VTCN1 (a.k.a. B7-H4, B7H4, B7S1, B7X, B7h.5, PRO1291, VCTN1)
  Promoter: CMV
  Tag / fusion protein: His (retained after signal peptide cleavage) (N terminal on insert); His (C terminal on insert)
  Cloning method: Restriction Enzyme; 5′ cloning site BamHI (not destroyed); 3′ cloning site XhoI (not destroyed)
  Sequencing primers: 5′ Bglob-intron-F; 3′ SV40pA-R
Terms and licenses: Academic/Nonprofit Terms; Industry Terms: Not Available to Industry
How to cite: pXJ-His-VTCN1 was a gift from Chen-Yang Shen (Addgene plasmid # 232664 ; http://n2t.net/addgene:232664 ; RRID:Addgene_232664)
